Addgene plasmid #131198: PYDonly-NLRP11.MYC
Purpose: mammalian expression
Depositing lab: Thomas Kufer. Depositing organization: Universitaet Hohenheim. Publication: The NLR family pyrin domain containing 11 protein contributes to the regulation of inflammatory signalling. Ellwanger K, Becker E, Kienes I, Sowa A, Postma Y, Gloria YC, Weber ANR, Kufer TA. J Biol Chem. 2018 Jan 4. pii: RA117.000152. doi: 10.1074/jbc.RA117.000152. PubMed 29301940.
Backbone
  Vector backbone: pcDNA3.4
  Vector type: Mammalian Expression
Growth in bacteria
  Bacterial resistance: Ampicillin, 100 μg/mL
  Growth temperature: 37°C
  Growth strain: DH5alpha
  Copy number: High Copy
Gene/Insert
  Gene/Insert name: PYD domain of NLRP11
  Species: H. sapiens (human)
  Insert size (bp): 384
  Mutation: contains only the pyrin domain (amino acids 1-128)
  Entrez Gene: NLRP11 (a.k.a. CLR19.6, NALP11, NOD17, PAN10, PYPAF6, PYPAF7)
  Promoter: pCMV
  Tag / fusion protein: myc (N terminal on insert)
  Cloning method: Restriction Enzyme; 5′ cloning site Unknown (unknown if destroyed); 3′ cloning site Unknown (unknown if destroyed)
Terms and licenses: Academic/Nonprofit Terms; Industry Terms: Not Available to Industry
How to cite: PYDonly-NLRP11.MYC was a gift from Thomas Kufer (Addgene plasmid # 131198 ; http://n2t.net/addgene:131198 ; RRID:Addgene_131198)
