[The description below was written by a language model from this plasmid's Addgene catalogue record and pLannotate feature annotations shown in this document.]
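Description:
PYDonly-NLRP11.MYC is a mammalian expression plasmid, catalogued on a pcDNA3.4 backbone, that produces an isolated fragment of human NLRP11 rather than the full-length protein. The 384 bp insert encodes only the pyrin domain (amino acids 1–128). It sits downstream of the human cytomegalovirus immediate early enhancer and promoter and upstream of a bovine growth hormone polyadenylation signal, an arrangement suited to strong constitutive expression in transfected cells. A T7 promoter lies between the CMV promoter and the insert. The catalogue lists a myc epitope fused at the N terminus of the insert for detection or immunoprecipitation. The generated feature table does not annotate the tag separately, and the cloning sites are recorded as unknown.

In bacteria the roughly 5.9 kb plasmid is maintained at high copy from a ColE1/pUC-type origin and selected with ampicillin through the β-lactamase gene. An f1 origin is also present. The feature table additionally shows an SV40 early promoter driving a neomycin/kanamycin phosphotransferase gene followed by an SV40 polyadenylation signal. This cassette would normally permit G418 selection of stable mammalian lines, although the catalogue entry does not mention such a marker. Short annotated fragments (an HIV-1 LTR piece, ble, lacI, lac promoter/operator, bom) appear to be backbone remnants without a stated function here.

The record gives the purpose simply as mammalian expression. As a domain-only construct associated with a study of NLRP11 in the regulation of inflammatory signalling, it is presumably used to test what the pyrin domain alone contributes compared with other NLRP11 variants.
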