Features (pLannotate 1.2.2; 20 found; start..end, strand, type, name):
      1..380     +  enhancer       CMV enhancer: human cytomegalovirus immediate early enhancer
    381..584     +  promoter       CMV promoter: human cytomegalovirus (CMV) immediate early promoter
    580..613     +  LTR            5' LTR (truncated) (fragment): truncated 5' long terminal repeat (LTR) from HIV-1
    629..647     +  promoter       T7 promoter: promoter for bacteriophage T7 RNA polymerase
    821..1204    +  CDS            NLRP11 (fragment): NAL11_HUMAN - Also known as NALP11, NOD17, PAN10, PYPAF6. Experimental evidence at transcript level: Swiss-Prot protein existence level 2. Involved in inflammation. From Homo sapiens (Human).
   1299..1523    +  polyA_signal   bGH poly(A) signal: bovine growth hormone polyadenylation signal
   1527..1548    +  promoter       SV40 promoter (fragment): SV40 enhancer and early promoter
   1569..1997    +  rep_origin     f1 ori (sequence partly withheld): f1 bacteriophage origin of replication; arrow indicates direction of (+) strand synthesis
   2011..2340    +  promoter       SV40 promoter: SV40 enhancer and early promoter
   2407..3198    +  CDS            neo: KKA2_KLEPN - Also known as kan, nptII. Experimental evidence at protein level: Swiss-Prot protein existence level 1. Resistance to kanamycin, neomycin, paromomycin, ribostamycin, butirosin and gentamicin B. From Klebsiella pneumoniae.
   3222..3380    +  CDS            ble (fragment): BLE_KLEPN - Experimental evidence at protein level: Swiss-Prot protein existence level 1. Binding protein with a strong affinity to the bleomycin family of antibiotics. Binds to CL990; an antimitotic-antibiotic compound. From Klebsiella pneumoniae.
   3375..3496    +  polyA_signal   SV40 poly(A) signal: SV40 polyadenylation signal
   3569..3585    -  protein_bind   lac operator: The lac repressor binds to the lac operator to inhibit transcription in E. coli. This inhibition can be relieved by adding lactose or isopropyl-β-D-thiogalactopyranoside (IPTG). lac repressor encoded by lacI
   3593..3623    -  promoter       lac promoter: promoter for the E. coli lac operon
   3638..3659    -  protein_bind   CAP binding site: CAP binding activates transcription in the presence of cAMP. E. coli catabolite activator protein
   3672..3764    -  CDS            lacI (fragment): lac repressor; lacI; The lac repressor binds to the lac operator to inhibit transcription in E. coli. This inhibition can be relieved by adding lactose or isopropyl-β-D-thiogalactopyranoside (IPTG).
   3947..4535    -  rep_origin     ori: high-copy-number ColE1/pMB1/pBR322/pUC origin of replication
   4706..5566    -  CDS            AmpR: β-lactamase; bla; confers resistance to ampicillin, carbenicillin, and related antibiotics
   5567..5671    -  promoter       AmpR promoter: bla
   5730..5782    -  misc_feature   bom (fragment): basis of mobility region from pBR322
>Addgene plasmid #131198 | PYDonly-NLRP11.MYC | addgene full sequence | sequence record 255805 | Addgene NGS Result
GACATTGATTATTGACTAGTTATTAATAGTAATCAATTACGGGGTCATTAGTTCATAGCCCATATATGGA
GTTCCGCGTTACATAACTTACGGTAAATGGCCCGCCTGGCTGACCGCCCAACGACCCCCGCCCATTGACG
TCAATAATGACGTATGTTCCCATAGTAACGCCAATAGGGACTTTCCATTGACGTCAATGGGTGGAGTATT
TACGGTAAACTGCCCACTTGGCAGTACATCAAGTGTATCATATGCCAAGTACGCCCCCTATTGACGTCAA
TGACGGTAAATGGCCCGCCTGGCATTATGCCCAGTACATGACCTTATGGGACTTTCCTACTTGGCAGTAC
ATCTACGTATTAGTCATCGCTATTACCATGGTGATGCGGTTTTGGCAGTACATCAATGGGCGTGGATAGC
GGTTTGACTCACGGGGATTTCCAAGTCTCCACCCCATTGACGTCAATGGGAGTTTGTTTTGGCACCAAAA
TCAACGGGACTTTCCAAAATGTCGTAACAACTCCGCCCCATTGACGCAAATGGGCGGTAGGCGTGTACGG
TGGGAGGTCTATATAAGCAGAGCTCTCTGGCTAACTAGAGAACCCACTGCTTACTGGCTTATCGAAATTA
ATACGACTCACTATAGGGAGACCCAAGCTGGCTAGCGTTTAAACTTAAGCTTACCATGGAGCAGAAGCTG
ATCTCCGAGGAGGACCTGAACGAGCAGAAGCTGATCTCCGAGGAGGACCTGAACGAGCAGAAGCTGATCT
CCGAGGAGGACCTGAACCTGGAGGTGCTGTTCCAGGGACCCGGGGTACCTATGGCAGAATCGGATTCTAC
TGACTTTGACCTGCTGTGGTATCTAGAGAATCTCAGTGACAAGGAATTTCAGAGTTTTAAGAAGTATCTG
GCACGCAAGATTCTTGATTTCAAACTGCCACAGTTTCCACTGATACAGATGACAAAAGAAGAACTGGCTA
ACGTGTTGCCAATCTCTTATGAGGGACAGTATATATGGAATATGCTCTTCAGCATATTTTCAATGATGCG
TAAGGAAGATCTTTGTAGGAAGATCATTGGCAGACGAAACCGCAATCAGGAGGCATGCAAAGCTGTCATG
AGGAGAAAATTCATGCTGCAATGGGAAAGTCACACTTTTGGAAAATTTCATTATAAATTTTTTCGTGACG
TTTCGTCAGATGTGTGAGGATCCAGTGTGGTGGAATTCTGCAGATATCCAGCACAGTGGCGGCCGCTCGA
GTCTAGAGGGCCCGTTTAAACCCGCTGATCAGCCTCGACTGTGCCTTCTAGTTGCCAGCCATCTGTTGTT
TGCCCCTCCCCCGTGCCTTCCTTGACCCTGGAAGGTGCCACTCCCACTGTCCTTTCCTAATAAAATGAGG
AAATTGCATCGCATTGTCTGAGTAGGTGTCATTCTATTCTGGGGGGTGGGGTGGGGCAGGACAGCAAGGG
GGAGGATTGGGAAGACAATAGCAGGCATGCTGGGGATGCGGTGGGCTCTATGGCTTCTGAGGCGGAAAGA
ACCAGCTGGGGCTCTAGGGGGTATCCCC
[124 nt withheld, positions 1569-1692]
C
[91 nt withheld, positions 1694-1784]
A
[49 nt withheld, positions 1786-1834]
CCTTTGACGTTGGAGTCCACGTTCTTT
[37 nt withheld, positions 1862-1898]
ACCCTATCTCGGTCTATTCTTTTGATTTATAAGGGATTTTGCCGATTTCGGCCTATTGGTTAAAAAATGA
GCTGATTTAACAAAAATTTAACGCGAATTAATTCTGTGGAATGTGTGTCAGTTAGGGTGTGGAAAGTCCC
CAGGCTCCCCAGCAGGCAGAAGTATGCAAAGCATGCATCTCAATTAGTCAGCAACCAGGTGTGGAAAGTC
CCCAGGCTCCCCAGCAGGCAGAAGTATGCAAAGCATGCATCTCAATTAGTCAGCAACCATAGTCCCGCCC
CTAACTCCGCCCATCCCGCCCCTAACTCCGCCCAGTTCCGCCCATTCTCCGCCCCATGGCTGACTAATTT
TTTTTATTTATGCAGAGGCCGAGGCCGCCTCTGCCTCTGAGCTATTCCAGAAGTAGTGAGGAGGCTTTTT
TGGAGGCCTAGGCTTTTGCAAAAAGCTCCCGGGAGCTTGTATATCCATTTTCGGATCTGATCAAGAGACA
GGATGAGGATCGTTTCGCATGATTGAACAAGATGGATTGCACGCAGGTTCTCCGGCCGCTTGGGTGGAGA
GGCTATTCGGCTATGACTGGGCACAACAGACAATCGGCTGCTCTGATGCCGCCGTGTTCCGGCTGTCAGC
GCAGGGGCGCCCGGTTCTTTTTGTCAAGACCGACCTGTCCGGTGCCCTGAATGAACTGCAGGACGAGGCA
GCGCGGCTATCGTGGCTGGCCACGACGGGCGTTCCTTGCGCAGCTGTGCTCGACGTTGTCACTGAAGCGG
GAAGGGACTGGCTGCTATTGGGCGAAGTGCCGGGGCAGGATCTCCTGTCATCTCACCTTGCTCCTGCCGA
GAAAGTATCCATCATGGCTGATGCAATGCGGCGGCTGCATACGCTTGATCCGGCTACCTGCCCATTCGAC
CACCAAGCGAAACATCGCATCGAGCGAGCACGTACTCGGATGGAAGCCGGTCTTGTCGATCAGGATGATC
TGGACGAAGAGCATCAGGGGCTCGCGCCAGCCGAACTGTTCGCCAGGCTCAAGGCGCGCATGCCCGACGG
CGAGGATCTCGTCGTGACCCATGGCGATGCCTGCTTGCCGAATATCATGGTGGAAAATGGCCGCTTTTCT
GGATTCATCGACTGTGGCCGGCTGGGTGTGGCGGACCGCTATCAGGACATAGCGTTGGCTACCCGTGATA
TTGCTGAAGAGCTTGGCGGCGAATGGGCTGACCGCTTCCTCGTGCTTTACGGTATCGCCGCTCCCGATTC
GCAGCGCATCGCCTTCTATCGCCTTCTTGACGAGTTCTTCTGAGCGGGACTCTGGGGTTCGAAATGACCG
ACCAAGCGACGCCCAACCTGCCATCACGAGATTTCGATTCCACCGCCGCCTTCTATGAAAGGTTGGGCTT
CGGAATCGTTTTCCGGGACGCCGGCTGGATGATCCTCCAGCGCGGGGATCTCATGCTGGAGTTCTTCGCC
CACCCCAACTTGTTTATTGCAGCTTATAATGGTTACAAATAAAGCAATAGCATCACAAATTTCACAAATA
AAGCATTTTTTTCACTGCATTCTAGTTGTGGTTTGTCCAAACTCATCAATGTATCTTATCATGTCTGTAT
ACCGTCGACCTCTAGCTAGAGCTTGGCGTAATCATGGTCATAGCTGTTTCCTGTGTGAAATTGTTATCCG
CTCACAATTCCACACAACATACGAGCCGGAAGCATAAAGTGTAAAGCCTGGGGTGCCTAATGAGTGAGCT
AACTCACATTAATTGCGTTGCGCTCACTGCCCGCTTTCCAGTCGGGAAACCTGTCGTGCCAGCTGCATTA
ATGAATCGGCCAACGCGCGGGGAGAGGCGGTTTGCGTATTGGGCGCTCTTCCGCTTCCTCGCTCACTGAC
TCGCTGCGCTCGGTCGTTCGGCTGCGGCGAGCGGTATCAGCTCACTCAAAGGCGGTAATACGGTTATCCA
CAGAATCAGGGGATAACGCAGGAAAGAACATGTGAGCAAAAGGCCAGCAAAAGGCCAGGAACCGTAAAAA
GGCCGCGTTGCTGGCGTTTTTCCATAGGCTCCGCCCCCCTGACGAGCATCACAAAAATCGACGCTCAAGT
CAGAGGTGGCGAAACCCGACAGGACTATAAAGATACCAGGCGTTTCCCCCTGGAAGCTCCCTCGTGCGCT
CTCCTGTTCCGACCCTGCCGCTTACCGGATACCTGTCCGCCTTTCTCCCTTCGGGAAGCGTGGCGCTTTC
TCATAGCTCACGCTGTAGGTATCTCAGTTCGGTGTAGGTCGTTCGCTCCAAGCTGGGCTGTGTGCACGAA
CCCCCCGTTCAGCCCGACCGCTGCGCCTTATCCGGTAACTATCGTCTTGAGTCCAACCCGGTAAGACACG
ACTTATCGCCACTGGCAGCAGCCACTGGTAACAGGATTAGCAGAGCGAGGTATGTAGGCGGTGCTACAGA
GTTCTTGAAGTGGTGGCCTAACTACGGCTACACTAGAAGAACAGTATTTGGTATCTGCGCTCTGCTGAAG
CCAGTTACCTTCGGAAAAAGAGTTGGTAGCTCTTGATCCGGCAAACAAACCACCGCTGGTAGCGGTGGTT
TTTTTGTTTGCAAGCAGCAGATTACGCGCAGAAAAAAAGGATCTCAAGAAGATCCTTTGATCTTTTCTAC
GGGGTCTGACGCTCAGTGGAACGAAAACTCACGTTAAGGGATTTTGGTCATGAGATTATCAAAAAGGATC
TTCACCTAGATCCTTTTAAATTAAAAATGAAGTTTTAAATCAATCTAAAGTATATATGAGTAAACTTGGT
CTGACAGTTACCAATGCTTAATCAGTGAGGCACCTATCTCAGCGATCTGTCTATTTCGTTCATCCATAGT
TGCCTGACTCCCCGTCGTGTAGATAACTACGATACGGGAGGGCTTACCATCTGGCCCCAGTGCTGCAATG
ATACCGCGAGACCCACGCTCACCGGCTCCAGATTTATCAGCAATAAACCAGCCAGCCGGAAGGGCCGAGC
GCAGAAGTGGTCCTGCAACTTTATCCGCCTCCATCCAGTCTATTAATTGTTGCCGGGAAGCTAGAGTAAG
TAGTTCGCCAGTTAATAGTTTGCGCAACGTTGTTGCCATTGCTACAGGCATCGTGGTGTCACGCTCGTCG
TTTGGTATGGCTTCATTCAGCTCCGGTTCCCAACGATCAAGGCGAGTTACATGATCCCCCATGTTGTGCA
AAAAAGCGGTTAGCTCCTTCGGTCCTCCGATCGTTGTCAGAAGTAAGTTGGCCGCAGTGTTATCACTCAT
GGTTATGGCAGCACTGCATAATTCTCTTACTGTCATGCCATCCGTAAGATGCTTTTCTGTGACTGGTGAG
TACTCAACCAAGTCATTCTGAGAATAGTGTATGCGGCGACCGAGTTGCTCTTGCCCGGCGTCAATACGGG
ATAATACCGCGCCACATAGCAGAACTTTAAAAGTGCTCATCATTGGAAAACGTTCTTCGGGGCGAAAACT
CTCAAGGATCTTACCGCTGTTGAGATCCAGTTCGATGTAACCCACTCGTGCACCCAACTGATCTTCAGCA
TCTTTTACTTTCACCAGCGTTTCTGGGTGAGCAAAAACAGGAAGGCAAAATGCCGCAAAAAAGGGAATAA
GGGCGACACGGAAATGTTGAATACTCATACTCTTCCTTTTTCAATATTATTGAAGCATTTATCAGGGTTA
TTGTCTCATGAGCGGATACATATTTGAATGTATTTAGAAAAATAAACAAATAGGGGTTCCGCGCACATTT
CCCCGAAAAGTGCCACCTGACGTCGACGGATCGGGAGATCTCCCGATCCCCTATGGTGCACTCTCAGTAC
AATCTGCTCTGATGCCGCATAGTTAAGCCAGTATCTGCTCCCTGCTTGTGTGTTGGAGGTCGCTGAGTAG
TGCGCGAGCAAAATTTAAGCTACAACAAGGCAAGGCTTGACCGACAATTGCATGAAGAATCTGCTTAGGG
TTAGGCGTTTTGCGCTGCTTCGCGATGTACGGGCCAGATATACGCGTT
